>Addgene plasmid #61601 | pEPkan-S2 | depositor full sequence | sequence record 100412 | pEPkan-S2 sequence 6441 bps
GACGGATCGGGAGATCTCCCGATCCCCTATGGTCGACTCTCAGTACAATCTGCTCTGATGCCGCATAGTT
AAGCCAGTATCTGCTCCCTGCTTGTGTGTTGGAGGTCGCTGAGTAGTGCGCGAGCAAAATTTAAGCTACA
ACAAGGCAAGGCTTGACCGACAATTGCATGAAGAATCTGCTTAGGGTTAGGCGTTTTGCGCTGCTTCGCG
ATGTACGGGCCAGATATACGCGTTGACATTGATTATTGACTAGTTATTAATAGTAATCAATTACGGGGTC
ATTAGTTCATAGCCCATATATGGAGTTCCGCGTTACATAACTTACGGTAAATGGCCCGCCTGGCTGACCG
CCCAACGACCCCCGCCCATTGACGTCAATAATGACGTATGTTCCCATAGTAACGCCAATAGGGACTTTCC
ATTGACGTCAATGGGTGGACTATTTACGGTAAACTGCCCACTTGGCAGTACATCAAGTGTATCATATGCC
AAGTACGCCCCCTATTGACGTCAATGACGGTAAATGGCCCGCCTGGCATTATGCCCAGTACATGACCTTA
TGGGACTTTCCTACTTGGCAGTACATCTACGTATTAGTCATCGCTATTACCATGGTGATGCGGTTTTGGC
AGTACATCAATGGGCGTGGATAGCGGTTTGACTCACGGGGATTTCCAAGTCTCCACCCCATTGACGTCAA
TGGGAGTTTGTTTTGGCACCAAAATCAACGGGACTTTCCAAAATGTCGTAACAACTCCGCCCCATTGACG
CAAATGGGCGGTAGGCGTGTACGGTGGGAGGTCTATATAAGCAGAGCTCTCTGGCTAACTAGAGAACCCA
CTGCTTACTGGCTTATCGAAATTAATACGACTCACTATAGGGAGACCCAAGCTTGGTACCGAGCTCGGAT
CCGATTACAAGGATGACGACGATAAGTAGGGATAACAGGGTAATCGATTTATTCAACAAAGCCACGTTGT
GTCTCAAAATCTCTGATGTTACATTGCACAAGATAAAAATATATCATCATGAACAATAAAACTGTCTGCT
TACATAAACAGTAATACAAGGGGTGTTATGAGCCATATTCAACGGGAAACGTCTTGCTCGAGGCCGCGAT
TAAATTCCAACATGGATGCTGATTTATATGGGTATAAATGGGCTCGCGATAATGTCGGGCAATCAGGTGC
GACAATCTATCGATTGTATGGGAAGCCCGATGCGCCAGAGTTGTTTCTGAAACATGGCAAAGGTAGCGTT
GCCAATGATGTTACAGATGAGATGGTCAGACTAAACTGGCTGACGGAATTTATGCCTCTTCCGACCATCA
AGCATTTTATCCGTACTCCTGATGATGCATGGTTACTCACCACTGCGATCCCCGGGAAAACAGCATTCCA
GGTATTAGAAGAATATCCTGATTCAGGTGAAAATATTGTTGATGCGCTGGCAGTGTTCCTGCGCCGGTTG
CATTCGATTCCTGTTTGTAATTGTCCTTTTAACAGCGATCGCGTATTTCGTCTCGCTCAGGCGCAATCAC
GAATGAATAACGGTTTGGTTGATGCGAGTGATTTTGATGACGAGCGTAATGGCTGGCCTGTTGAACAAGT
CTGGAAAGAAATGCATAAGCTTTTGCCATTCTCACCGGATTCAGTCGTCACTCATGGTGATTTCTCACTT
GATAACCTTATTTTTGACGAGGGGAAATTAATAGGTTGTATTGATGTTGGACGAGTCGGAATCGCAGACC
GATACCAGGATCTTGCCATCCTATGGAACTGCCTCGGTGAGTTTTCTCCTTCATTACAGAAACGGCTTTT
TCAAAAATATGGTATTGATAATCCTGATATGAATAAATTGCAGTTTCATTTGATGCTCGATGAGTTTTTC
TAATCAGAATTGGTTAATTGGTTGTAACACTGGCATTACCCTGTTATCCCTAGATATCCATCACACTGGC
GGCCGCTCGAGCATGCATCTAGAGGGCCCTATTCTATAGTGTCACCTAAATGCTAGAGCTCGCTGATCAG
CCTCGACTGTGCCTTCTAGTTGCCAGCCATCTGTTGTTTGCCCCTCCCCCGTGCCTTCCTTGACCCTGGA
AGGTGCCACTCCCACTGTCCTTTCCTAATAAAATGAGGAAATTGCATCGCATTGTCTGAGTAGGTGTCAT
TCTATTCTGGGGGGTGGGGTGGGGCAGGACAGCAAGGGGGAGGATTGGGAAGACAATAGCAGGCATGCTG
GGGATGCGGTGGGCTCTATGGCTTCTGAGGCGGAAAGAACCAGCTGGGGCTCTAGGGGGTATCCCC
[124 nt withheld, positions 2307-2430]
C
[32 nt withheld, positions 2432-2463]
CA
[57 nt withheld, positions 2466-2522]
A
[49 nt withheld, positions 2524-2572]
CCTTTGACGTTGGAGTCCACGTTCTTT
[37 nt withheld, positions 2600-2636]
ACCCTATCTCGGTCTATTCTTTTGATTTATAAGGGATTTTGGGGATTTCGGCCTATTGGTTAAAAAATGA
GCTGATTTAACAAAAATTTAACGCGAATTAATTCTGTGGAATGTGTGTCAGTTAGGGTGTGGAAAGTCCC
CAGGCTCCCCAGGCAGGCAGAAGTATGCAAAGCATGCATCTCAATTAGTCAGCAACCAGGTGTGGAAAGT
CCCCAGGCTCCCCAGCAGGCAGAAGTATGCAAAGCATGCATCTCAATTAGTCAGCAACCATAGTCCCGCC
CCTAACTCCGCCCATCCCGCCCCTAACTCCGCCCAGTTCCGCCCATTCTCCGCCCCATGGCTGACTAATT
TTTTTTATTTATGCAGAGGCCGAGGCCGCCTCTGCCTCTGAGCTATTCCAGAAGTAGTGAGGAGGCTTTT
TTGGAGGCCTAGGCTTTTGCAAAAAGCTCCCGGGAGCTTGTATATCCATTTTCGGATCTGATCAAGAGAC
AGGATGAGGATCGTTTCGCATGATTGAACAAGATGGATTGCACGCAGGTTCTCCGGCCGCTTGGGTGGAG
AGGCTATTCGGCTATGACTGGGCACAACAGACAATCGGCTGCTCTGATGCCGCCGTGTTCCGGCTGTCAG
CGCAGGGGCGCCCGGTTCTTTTTGTCAAGACCGACCTGTCCGGTGCCCTGAATGAACTGCAGGACGAGGC
AGCGCGGCTATCGTGGCTGGCCACGACGGGCGTTCCTTGCGCAGCTGTGCTCGACGTTGTCACTGAAGCG
GGAAGGGACTGGCTGCTATTGGGCGAAGTGCCGGGGCAGGATCTCCTGTCATCTCACCTTGCTCCTGCCG
AGAAAGTATCCATCATGGCTGATGCAATGCGGCGGCTGCATACGCTTGATCCGGCTACCTGCCCATTCGA
CCACCAAGCGAAACATCGCATCGAGCGAGCACGTACTCGGATGGAAGCCGGTCTTGTCGATCAGGATGAT
CTGGACGAAGAGCATCAGGGGCTCGCGCCAGCCGAACTGTTCGCCAGGCTCAAGGCGCGCATGCCCGACG
GCGAGGATCTCGTCGTGACCCATGGCGATGCCTGCTTGCCGAATATCATGGTGGAAAATGGCCGCTTTTC
TGGATTCATCGACTGTGGCCGGCTGGGTGTGGCGGACCGCTATCAGGACATAGCGTTGGCTACCCGTGAT
ATTGCTGAAGAGCTTGGCGGCGAATGGGCTGACCGCTTCCTCGTGCTTTACGGTATCGCCGCTCCCGATT
CGCAGCGCATCGCCTTCTATCGCCTTCTTGACGAGTTCTTCTGAGCGGGACTCTGGGGTTCGAAATGACC
GACCAAGCGACGCCCAACCTGCCATCACGAGATTTCGATTCCACCGCCGCCTTCTATGAAAGGTTGGGCT
TCGGAATCGTTTTCCGGGACGCCGGCTGGATGATCCTCCAGCGCGGGGATCTCATGCTGGAGTTCTTCGC
CCACCCCAACTTGTTTATTGCAGCTTATAATGGTTACAAATAAAGCAATAGCATCACAAATTTCACAAAT
AAAGCATTTTTTTCACTGCATTCTAGTTGTGGTTTGTCCAAACTCATCAATGTATCTTATCATGTCTGTA
TACCGTCGACCTCTAGCTAGAGCTTGGCGTAATCATGGTCATAGCTGTTTCCTGTGTGAAATTGTTATCC
GCTCACAATTCCACACAACATACGAGCCGGAAGCATAAAGTGTAAAGCCTGGGGTGCCTAATGAGTGAGC
TAACTCACATTAATTGCGTTGCGCTCACTGCCCGCTTTCCAGTCGGGAAACCTGTCGTGCCAGCTGCATT
AATGAATCGGCCAACGCGCGGGGAGAGGCGGTTTGCGTATTGGGCGCTCTTCCGCTTCCTCGCTCACTGA
CTCGCTGCGCTCGGTCGTTCGGCTGCGGCGAGCGGTATCAGCTCACTCAAAGGCGGTAATACGGTTATCC
ACAGAATCAGGGGATAACGCAGGAAAGAACATGTGAGCAAAAGGCCAGCAAAAGGCCAGGAACCGTAAAA
AGGCCGCGTTGCTGGCGTTTTTCCATAGGCTCCGCCCCCCTGACGAGCATCACAAAAATCGACGCTCAAG
TCAGAGGTGGCGAAACCCGACAGGACTATAAAGATACCAGGCGTTTCCCCCTGGAAGCTCCCTCGTGCGC
TCTCCTGTTCCGACCCTGCCGCTTACCGGATACCTGTCCGCCTTTCTCCCTTCGGGAAGCGTGGCGCTTT
CTCAATGCTCACGCTGTAGGTATCTCAGTTCGGTGTAGGTCGTTCGCTCCAAGCTGGGCTGTGTGCACGA
ACCCCCCGTTCAGCCCGACCGCTGCGCCTTATCCGGTAACTATCGTCTTGAGTCCAACCCGGTAAGACAC
GACTTATCGCCACTGGCAGCAGCCACTGGTAACAGGATTAGCAGAGCGAGGTATGTAGGCGGTGCTACAG
AGTTCTTGAAGTGGTGGCCTAACTACGGCTACACTAGAAGGACAGTATTTGGTATCTGCGCTCTGCTGAA
GCCAGTTACCTTCGGAAAAAGAGTTGGTAGCTCTTGATCCGGCAAACAAACCACCGCTGGTAGCGGTGGT
TTTTTTGTTTGCAAGCAGCAGATTACGCGCAGAAAAAAAGGATCTCAAGAAGATCCTTTGATCTTTTCTA
CGGGGTCTGACGCTCAGTGGAACGAAAACTCACGTTAAGGGATTTTGGTCATGAGATTATCAAAAAGGAT
CTTCACCTAGATCCTTTTAAATTAAAAATGAAGTTTTAAATCAATCTAAAGTATATATGAGTAAACTTGG
TCTGACAGTTACCAATGCTTAATCAGTGAGGCACCTATCTCAGCGATCTGTCTATTTCGTTCATCCATAG
TTGCCTGACTCCCCGTCGTGTAGATAACTACGATACGGGAGGGCTTACCATCTGGCCCCAGTGCTGCAAT
GATACCGCGAGACCCACGCTCACCGGCTCCAGATTTATCAGCAATAAACCAGCCAGCCGGAAGGGCCGAG
CGCAGAAGTGGTCCTGCAACTTTATCCGCCTCCATCCAGTCTATTAATTGTTGCCGGGAAGCTAGAGTAA
GTAGTTCGCCAGTTAATAGTTTGCGCAACGTTGTTGCCATTGCTACAGGCATCGTGGTGTCACGCTCGTC
GTTTGGTATGGCTTCATTCAGCTCCGGTTCCCAACGATCAAGGCGAGTTACATGATCCCCCATGTTGTGC
AAAAAAGCGGTTAGCTCCTTCGGTCCTCCGATCGTTGTCAGAAGTAAGTTGGCCGCAGTGTTATCACTCA
TGGTTATGGCAGCACTGCATAATTCTCTTACTGTCATGCCATCCGTAAGATGCTTTTCTGTGACTGGTGA
GTACTCAACCAAGTCATTCTGAGAATAGTGTATGCGGCGACCGAGTTGCTCTTGCCCGGCGTCAATACGG
GATAATACCGCGCCACATAGCAGAACTTTAAAAGTGCTCATCATTGGAAAACGTTCTTCGGGGCGAAAAC
TCTCAAGGATCTTACCGCTGTTGAGATCCAGTTCGATGTAACCCACTCGTGCACCCAACTGATCTTCAGC
ATCTTTTACTTTCACCAGCGTTTCTGGGTGAGCAAAAACAGGAAGGCAAAATGCCGCAAAAAAGGGAATA
AGGGCGACACGGAAATGTTGAATACTCATACTCTTCCTTTTTCAATATTATTGAAGCATTTATCAGGGTT
ATTGTCTCATGAGCGGATACATATTTGAATGTATTTAGAAAAATAAACAAATAGGGGTTCCGCGCACATT
TCCCCGAAAAGTGCCACCTGACGTC
Features (pLannotate 1.2.2; 22 found; start..end, strand, type, name):
     36..80      -  misc_feature   bom (fragment): basis of mobility region from pBR322
    235..614     +  enhancer       CMV enhancer: human cytomegalovirus immediate early enhancer
    615..818     +  promoter       CMV promoter: human cytomegalovirus (CMV) immediate early promoter
    814..847     +  LTR            5' LTR (truncated) (fragment): truncated 5' long terminal repeat (LTR) from HIV-1
    863..881     +  promoter       T7 promoter: promoter for bacteriophage T7 RNA polymerase
    912..936     +  CDS            3xFLAG (fragment): three tandem FLAG® epitope tags
   1078..1893    +  CDS            KanR: aminoglycoside phosphotransferase; aph(3')-Ia; confers resistance to kanamycin in bacteria or G418 (Geneticin®) in eukaryotes
   1993..2011    -  promoter       SP6 promoter: promoter for bacteriophage SP6 RNA polymerase
   2037..2261    +  polyA_signal   bGH poly(A) signal: bovine growth hormone polyadenylation signal
   2265..2286    +  promoter       SV40 promoter (fragment): SV40 enhancer and early promoter
   2307..2735    +  rep_origin     f1 ori (sequence partly withheld): f1 bacteriophage origin of replication; arrow indicates direction of (+) strand synthesis
   2749..3079    +  promoter       SV40 promoter: SV40 enhancer and early promoter
   3146..3937    +  CDS            neo: KKA2_KLEPN - Also known as kan, nptII. Experimental evidence at protein level: Swiss-Prot protein existence level 1. Resistance to kanamycin, neomycin, paromomycin, ribostamycin, butirosin and gentamicin B. From Klebsiella pneumoniae.
   3961..4119    +  CDS            ble (fragment): BLE_KLEPN - Experimental evidence at protein level: Swiss-Prot protein existence level 1. Binding protein with a strong affinity to the bleomycin family of antibiotics. Binds to CL990; an antimitotic-antibiotic compound. From Klebsiella pneumoniae.
   4114..4235    +  polyA_signal   SV40 poly(A) signal: SV40 polyadenylation signal
   4308..4324    -  protein_bind   lac operator: The lac repressor binds to the lac operator to inhibit transcription in E. coli. This inhibition can be relieved by adding lactose or isopropyl-β-D-thiogalactopyranoside (IPTG). lac repressor encoded by lacI
   4332..4362    -  promoter       lac promoter: promoter for the E. coli lac operon
   4377..4398    -  protein_bind   CAP binding site: CAP binding activates transcription in the presence of cAMP. E. coli catabolite activator protein
   4411..4503    -  CDS            lacI (fragment): lac repressor; lacI; The lac repressor binds to the lac operator to inhibit transcription in E. coli. This inhibition can be relieved by adding lactose or isopropyl-β-D-thiogalactopyranoside (IPTG).
   4686..5274    -  rep_origin     ori: high-copy-number ColE1/pMB1/pBR322/pUC origin of replication
   5445..6305    -  CDS            AmpR: β-lactamase; bla; confers resistance to ampicillin, carbenicillin, and related antibiotics
   6306..6410    -  promoter       AmpR promoter: bla
