[The description below was written by a language model from this plasmid's Addgene catalogue record and pLannotate feature annotations shown in this document.]
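Description:
pEPkan-S2 is a 6,441 bp template plasmid built on the pcDNA3 mammalian expression backbone. It is not intended for expression but serves as a PCR source for en passant (two-step Red-mediated) mutagenesis in Escherichia coli. It replicates at high copy from a ColE1/pUC-type origin and is selected with ampicillin (β-lactamase under its own promoter) together with kanamycin. The backbone retains the usual pcDNA3 elements: the CMV enhancer/promoter, flanking T7 and SP6 promoters, the bGH polyadenylation signal, an f1 origin, and an SV40 promoter-driven neo cassette with the SV40 poly(A) signal. None of these plays a role in the plasmid's stated purpose. The automated annotation also reports several small fragment hits (HIV-1 LTR, 3xFLAG, ble, lacI, bom), which are most likely short sequence matches rather than functional parts.

The payload, recorded as Kana_I-SceI, lies in the polylinker between the T7 and SP6 promoters. The feature table annotates the aph(3')-Ia kanamycin resistance gene there. The I-SceI homing endonuclease recognition site implied by the insert name is not separately annotated. In en passant mutagenesis, this cassette is amplified with primers whose extensions carry homology to the target and a duplicated stretch of sequence. Red recombination inserts the product into a BAC or other E. coli replicon under kanamycin selection. Cleavage at the I-SceI site then creates a double-strand break that drives a second Red recombination between the duplicated sequences. This removes the marker and leaves a scarless point mutation, deletion or insertion. The cloning method used to build the plasmid is not recorded.
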