Addgene plasmid #61601: pEPkan-S2
Purpose: PCR template for en passant (two-step Red-mediated) mutagenesis
Depositing lab: Nikolaus Osterrieder. Depositing organization: Cornell University. Publication: Two-step red-mediated recombination for versatile high-efficiency markerless DNA manipulation in Escherichia coli. Tischer BK, von Einem J, Kaufer B, Osterrieder N. Biotechniques. 2006 Feb;40(2):191-7. 10.2144/000112096 PubMed 16526409.
Backbone
  Vector backbone: pcDNA3
  Total vector size (bp): 6441
Growth in bacteria
  Bacterial resistance: Ampicillin and Kanamycin, 100 & 50 μg/mL
  Growth temperature: 37°C
  Growth strain: DH10B
  Copy number: High Copy
Gene/Insert
  Gene/Insert name: Kana_I-SceI
  Cloning method: Unknown
  Sequencing primers: 5′ CMV-F; 3′ SP6
Terms and licenses: Academic/Nonprofit Terms; Industry Terms: Not Available to Industry
How to cite: pEPkan-S2 was a gift from Nikolaus Osterrieder (Addgene plasmid # 61601 ; http://n2t.net/addgene:61601 ; RRID:Addgene_61601)
