>Addgene plasmid #61601 | pEPkan-S2 | addgene partial sequence | sequence record 103169 | CMV-F 5'-CGCAAATGGGCGGTAGGCGTG-3'
CTCTCTGGCTAACTAGAGAACCCACTGCTTACTGGCTTATCGAAATTAATACGACTCACTATAGGGAGAC
CCAAGCTTGGTACCGAGCTCGGATCCGATTACAAGGATGACGACGATAAGTAGGGATAACAGGGTAATCG
ATTTATTCAACAAAGCCACGTTGTGTCTCAAAATCTCTGATGTTACATTGCACAAGATAAAAATATATCA
TCATGAACAATAAAACTGTCTGCTTACATAAACAGTAATGCAAGGGGTGTTATGAGCCATATTCAACGGG
AAACGTCTTGCTCGAGGCCGCGATTAAATTCCAACATGGATGCTGATTTATATGGGTATAAATGGGCTCG
CGATAATGTCGGGCAATCAGGTGCGACAATCTATCGATTGTATGGGAAGCCCGATGCGCCAGAGTTGTTT
CTGAAACATGGCAAAGGTAGCGTTGCCAATGATGTTACAGATGAGATGGTCAGACTAAACTGGCTGACGG
AATTTATGCCTCTTCCGACCATCAAGCATTTTATCCGTACTCCTGATGATGCATGGTTACTCACCACTGC
GATCCCCGGGAAAACAGCATTCCAGGTATTAGAAGAATATCCTGATTCAGGTGAAAATATTGTTGATGCG
CTGGCAGTGTTCCTGCGCCGGTTGCATTCGATTCCTGTTTGTAATTGTCCTTTTAACAGCGATCGCGTAT
TTCGTCTCGCTCAGGCGCAATCACGAATGAATAACGGTTTGGTTGATGCGAGTGATTTTGATGACGAGCG
TAATGGCTGGCCTGTTGAACAAGTCTGGAAAGAAATGCATAAGCTTTTGCCATTCTCACCGGATTCAGTC
GTCACTCATGGTGATTTCTCACTTGATAACCTTATTTT
