>Addgene plasmid #61601 | pEPkan-S2 | addgene partial sequence | sequence record 103171 | F1ori-R 5'-AGGGAAGAAAGCGAAAGGAG-3'
CCACCACACCCGCCGCGCTTAATGCGCCGCTACAGGGCGCGTGGGGATACCCCCTAGAGCCCCAGCTGGT
TCTTTCCGCCTCAGAAGCCATAGAGCCCACCGCATCCCCAGCATGCCTGCTATTGTCTTCCCAATCCTCC
CCCTTGCTGTCCTGCCCCACCCCACCCCCCAGAATAGAATGACACCTACTCAGACAATGCGATGCAATTT
CCTCATTTTATTAGGAAAGGACAGTGGGAGTGGCACCTTCCAGGGTCAAGGAAGGCACGGGGGAGGGGCA
AACAACAGATGGCTGGCAACTAGAAGGCACAGTCGAGGCTGATCAGCGAGCTCTAGCATTTAGGTGACAC
TATAGAATAGGGCCCTCTAGATGCATGCTCGAGCGGCCGCCAGTGTGATGGATATCTAGGGATAACAGGG
TAATGCCAGTGTTACAACCAATTAACCAATTCTGATTAGAAAAACTCATCGAGCATCAAATGAAACTGCA
ATTTATTCATATCAGGATTATCAATACCATATTTTTGAAAAAGCCGTTTCTGTAATGAAGGAGAAAACTC
ACCGAGGCAGTTCCATAGGATGGCAAGATCCTGGTATCGGTCTGCGATTCCGACTCGTCCAACATCAATA
CAACCTATTAATTTCCCCTCGTCAAAAATAAGGTTATCAAGTGAGAAATCACCATGAGTGACGACTGAAT
CCGGTGAGAATGGCAAAAGCTTATGCATTTCTTTCCAGACTTGTTCAACAGGCCAGCCATTACGCTCGTC
ATCAAAATCACTCGCATCAACCAAACCGTTATTCATTCGTGATTGCGCCTGAGCGAGAC
